Addgene plasmid #177998: pcDNA5-FRT/TO-N-mEGFP-PARP11
Purpose: Expresses N-terminally mEGFP-tagged PARP11
Depositing lab: Karla Feijs. Publication: Protein and RNA ADP-ribosylation detection is influenced by sample preparation and reagents used. Weixler L, Ikenga NJ, Voorneveld J, Aydin G, Bolte TM, Momoh J, Butepage M, Golzmann A, Luscher B, Filippov DV, Zaja R, Feijs KL. Life Sci Alliance. 2022 Nov 11;6(1):e202201455. doi: 10.26508/lsa.202201455. PubMed 36368907.
Backbone
  Vector backbone: pcDNA5/FRT/TO/N-mEGFP
  Total vector size (bp): 6936
  Vector type: Mammalian Expression
  Selectable markers: Hygromycin
Growth in bacteria
  Bacterial resistance: Ampicillin, 100 μg/mL
  Growth temperature: 37°C
  Growth strain: DH5alpha
  Copy number: High Copy
Gene/Insert
  Gene/Insert name: PARP11
  Species: H. sapiens (human)
  Entrez Gene: PARP11 (a.k.a. ARTD11, C12orf6, MIB006)
  Tag / fusion protein: mEGFP (N terminal on insert)
  Cloning method: Gateway Cloning
  Sequencing primers: 5′ EGFP-C
Terms and licenses: Academic/Nonprofit Terms; Industry Terms: Not Available to Industry
Depositor comments: Please visit https://doi.org/10.1101/2022.02.22.481411 for bioRxiv preprint.
How to cite: pcDNA5-FRT/TO-N-mEGFP-PARP11 was a gift from Karla Feijs (Addgene plasmid # 177998 ; http://n2t.net/addgene:177998 ; RRID:Addgene_177998)
