[The description below was written by a language model from this plasmid's Addgene catalogue record and pLannotate feature annotations shown in this document.]
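Description:
pcDNA5-FRT/TO-N-mEGFP-PARP11 is a 6,936 bp mammalian expression plasmid built on a pcDNA5/FRT/TO backbone that already carries an N-terminal mEGFP tag. It is maintained in E. coli as a high-copy plasmid through a ColE1/pUC-type origin and selected with ampicillin via the β-lactamase gene. Short remnants of an f1 origin, an SV40 promoter, a ble gene and lac regulatory sequences are also annotated, but only as fragments.

The payload is the human PARP11 (ARTD11) coding sequence, a mono-ADP-ribosyltransferase, introduced by Gateway cloning and therefore flanked by attB1 and attB2 sites. On the circular map the mEGFP reading frame ends at the numbering origin and runs through attB1 into PARP11, giving an mEGFP-PARP11 fusion terminated by the bovine growth hormone polyadenylation signal. Transcription is driven by the CMV enhancer and immediate early promoter. The short tet-related hits immediately downstream most likely correspond to the tet operator sites implied by the "TO" in the backbone name. In cells expressing the Tet repressor these sites would make expression tetracycline- or doxycycline-inducible, while in other cells the promoter would be constitutive.

An FRT site sits directly upstream of a hygromycin resistance gene that has no complete promoter of its own and is followed by an SV40 polyadenylation signal. This arrangement is typical of FLP-mediated integration systems, in which recombination into a genomic FRT docking site supplies the promoter and allows hygromycin selection of isogenic stable lines. The plasmid serves for transient or stable expression of fluorescently tagged PARP11, and was deposited with work on the detection of protein and RNA ADP-ribosylation.
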