Features (pLannotate 1.2.2; 24 found; start..end, strand, type, name):
      7..31      +  protein_bind   attB1: mutant version of attB; recombination site for the Gateway® BP reaction BP Clonase™
     34..1047    +  CDS            PARP11: PAR11_HUMAN - Also known as C12orf6. Experimental evidence at protein level: Swiss-Prot protein existence level 1. Mono-ADP-ribosyltransferase that mediates mono-ADP- ribosylation of target proteins (PubMed:25043379, PubMed:25673562). Plays a role in nuclear envelope stability and nuclear remodeling during spermiogenesis (By similarity). From Homo sapiens (Human).
   1052..1076    -  protein_bind   attB2: mutant version of attB; recombination site for the Gateway® BP reaction BP Clonase™
   1196..1420    +  polyA_signal   bGH poly(A) signal: bovine growth hormone polyadenylation signal
   1424..1445    +  promoter       SV40 promoter (fragment): SV40 enhancer and early promoter
   1466..1699    +  rep_origin     f1 ori (fragment) (sequence partly withheld): f1 bacteriophage origin of replication; arrow indicates direction of (+) strand synthesis
   1704..1751    +  protein_bind   FRT: FLP-mediated recombination occurs in the 8-bp core sequence TCTAGAAA (Turan and Bode, 2011). FLP recombinase from the Saccharomyces cerevisiae 2μ plasmid
   1759..2781    +  CDS            HygR: aminoglycoside phosphotransferase from E. coli; aph(4)-Ia; confers resistance to hygromycin
   2791..2916    +  CDS            ble (fragment): BLE_KLEPN - Experimental evidence at protein level: Swiss-Prot protein existence level 1. Binding protein with a strong affinity to the bleomycin family of antibiotics. Binds to CL990; an antimitotic-antibiotic compound. From Klebsiella pneumoniae.
   2911..3032    +  polyA_signal   SV40 poly(A) signal: SV40 polyadenylation signal
   3105..3121    -  protein_bind   lac operator: The lac repressor binds to the lac operator to inhibit transcription in E. coli. This inhibition can be relieved by adding lactose or isopropyl-β-D-thiogalactopyranoside (IPTG). lac repressor encoded by lacI
   3129..3159    -  promoter       lac promoter: promoter for the E. coli lac operon
   3174..3195    -  protein_bind   CAP binding site: CAP binding activates transcription in the presence of cAMP. E. coli catabolite activator protein
   3208..3300    -  CDS            lacI (fragment): lac repressor; lacI; The lac repressor binds to the lac operator to inhibit transcription in E. coli. This inhibition can be relieved by adding lactose or isopropyl-β-D-thiogalactopyranoside (IPTG).
   3483..4071    -  rep_origin     ori: high-copy-number ColE1/pMB1/pBR322/pUC origin of replication
   4242..5102    -  CDS            AmpR: β-lactamase; bla; confers resistance to ampicillin, carbenicillin, and related antibiotics
   5103..5207    -  promoter       AmpR promoter: bla
   5266..5318    -  misc_feature   bom (fragment): basis of mobility region from pBR322
   5473..5852    +  enhancer       CMV enhancer: human cytomegalovirus immediate early enhancer
   5853..6056    +  promoter       CMV promoter: human cytomegalovirus (CMV) immediate early promoter
   6058..6077    +  promoter       PLtetO-1 promoter (fragment): modified phage lambda PL promoter with tet operator sites (Lutz and Bujard, 1997)
   6079..6098    +  promoter       PLtetO-1 promoter (fragment): modified phage lambda PL promoter with tet operator sites (Lutz and Bujard, 1997)
   6106..6139    +  promoter       TRE3GV promoter (fragment): 3rd-generation Tet-responsive promoter that can be activated by binding of Tet-On® 3G, optimized for retroviral and lentiviral vectors
   6220..6936    +  CDS            mEGFP: mEGFP is a basic (constitutively fluorescent) green fluorescent protein published in 2002, derived from Aequorea victoria. It has moderate acid sensitivity.
>Addgene plasmid #177998 | pcDNA5-FRT/TO-N-mEGFP-PARP11 | addgene full sequence | sequence record 450092 | Addgene NGS Result
GCTATCACAAGTTTGTACAAAAAAGCAGGCTTCATGTGGGAAGCGAATCCAGAGATGTTTCACAAAGCAG
AAGAATTATTTTCTAAAACAACAAACAATGAAGTGGATGACATGGACACGTCAGATACCCAGTGGGGCTG
GTTTTACTTGGCAGAATGTGGGAAGTGGCACATGTTTCAGCCGGATACCAACAGTCAGTGTTCAGTTAGC
AGTGAAGATATCGAAAAAAGCTTCAAAACAAACCCTTGTGGCTCCATTTCTTTTACTACTTCCAAATTCA
GCTACAAGATAGACTTTGCAGAAATGAAGCAAATGAATCTCACCACTGGAAAGCAGCGCTTAATAAAAAG
AGCCCCCTTTTCTATCAGTGCTTTCAGTTACATCTGTGAAAACGAGGCCATCCCTATGCCACCACACTGG
GAGAATGTGAATACTCAAGTACCATATCAGCTTATTCCTCTGCACAATCAAACACATGAATATAATGAAG
TTGCTAATCTCTTTGGGAAGACGATGGATCGCAACCGAATTAAAAGAATTCAGAGAATTCAAAACCTAGA
TTTGTGGGAGTTCTTTTGCAGGAAAAAGGCTCAGCTCAAGAAAAAAAGAGGTGTGCCTCAGATTAATGAA
CAAATGCTGTTTCATGGTACCAGCAGTGAATTTGTGGAAGCAATCTGCATTCATAACTTTGATTGGAGAA
TAAATGGTATACATGGTGCTGTCTTTGGAAAAGGAACCTATTTTGCTAGAGATGCTGCTTATTCCAGTCG
TTTCTGCAAAGATGACATAAAGCATGGGAACACATTCCAAATTCATGGTGTCAGCTTGCAACAGCGGCAT
CTGTTTAGAACATATAAATCTATGTTTCTTGCTCGAGTGCTAATTGGAGATTACATAAACGGAGACTCCA
AATACATGCGACCTCCTTCCAAAGACGGGAGCTATGTGAATTTATATGACAGCTGTGTGGATGATACCTG
GAACCCAAAGATCTTTGTGGTTTTTGATGCCAACCAAATCTATCCTGAGTACTTGATAGACTTTCATTGA
TACCCAGCTTTCTTGTACAAAGTGGTGATAGCTTGGTACCGAGCTCGGATCCACTAGTCCAGTGTGGTGG
AATTCTGCAGATATCCAGCACAGTGGCGGCCGCTCGAGTCTAGAGGGCCCGTTTAAACCCGCTGATCAGC
CTCGACTGTGCCTTCTAGTTGCCAGCCATCTGTTGTTTGCCCCTCCCCCGTGCCTTCCTTGACCCTGGAA
GGTGCCACTCCCACTGTCCTTTCCTAATAAAATGAGGAAATTGCATCGCATTGTCTGAGTAGGTGTCATT
CTATTCTGGGGGGTGGGGTGGGGCAGGACAGCAAGGGGGAGGATTGGGAAGACAATAGCAGGCATGCTGG
GGATGCGGTGGGCTCTATGGCTTCTGAGGCGGAAAGAACCAGCTGGGGCTCTAGGGGGTATCCCC
[124 nt withheld, positions 1466-1589]
C
[91 nt withheld, positions 1591-1681]
AGGGTGATGGTTCACGTACCTAGAAGTTCCTATTCCGAAGTTCCTATTCTCTAGAAAGTATAGGAACTTC
CTTGGCCAAAAAGCCTGAACTCACCGCGACGTCTGTCGAGAAGTTTCTGATCGAAAAGTTCGACAGCGTC
TCCGACCTGATGCAGCTCTCGGAGGGCGAAGAATCTCGTGCTTTCAGCTTCGATGTAGGAGGGCGTGGAT
ATGTCCTGCGGGTAAATAGCTGCGCCGATGGTTTCTACAAAGATCGTTATGTTTATCGGCACTTTGCATC
GGCCGCGCTCCCGATTCCGGAAGTGCTTGACATTGGGGAATTCAGCGAGAGCCTGACCTATTGCATCTCC
CGCCGTGCACAGGGTGTCACGTTGCAAGACCTGCCTGAAACCGAACTGCCCGCTGTTCTGCAGCCGGTCG
CGGAGGCCATGGATGCGATCGCTGCGGCCGATCTTAGCCAGACGAGCGGGTTCGGCCCATTCGGACCGCA
AGGAATCGGTCAATACACTACATGGCGTGATTTCATATGCGCGATTGCTGATCCCCATGTGTATCACTGG
CAAACTGTGATGGACGACACCGTCAGTGCGTCCGTCGCGCAGGCTCTCGATGAGCTGATGCTTTGGGCCG
AGGACTGCCCCGAAGTCCGGCACCTCGTGCACGCGGATTTCGGCTCCAACAATGTCCTGACGGACAATGG
CCGCATAACAGCGGTCATTGACTGGAGCGAGGCGATGTTCGGGGATTCCCAATACGAGGTCGCCAACATC
TTCTTCTGGAGGCCGTGGTTGGCTTGTATGGAGCAGCAGACGCGCTACTTCGAGCGGAGGCATCCGGAGC
TTGCAGGATCGCCGCGGCTCCGGGCGTATATGCTCCGCATTGGTCTTGACCAACTCTATCAGAGCTTGGT
TGACGGCAATTTCGATGATGCAGCTTGGGCGCAGGGTCGATGCGACGCAATCGTCCGATCCGGAGCCGGG
ACTGTCGGGCGTACACAAATCGCCCGCAGAAGCGCGGCCGTCTGGACCGATGGCTGTGTAGAAGTACTCG
CCGATAGTGGAAACCGACGCCCCAGCACTCGTCCGAGGGCAAAGGAATAGCACGTACTACGAGATTTCGA
TTCCACCGCCGCCTTCTATGAAAGGTTGGGCTTCGGAATCGTTTTCCGGGACGCCGGCTGGATGATCCTC
CAGCGCGGGGATCTCATGCTGGAGTTCTTCGCCCACCCCAACTTGTTTATTGCAGCTTATAATGGTTACA
AATAAAGCAATAGCATCACAAATTTCACAAATAAAGCATTTTTTTCACTGCATTCTAGTTGTGGTTTGTC
CAAACTCATCAATGTATCTTATCATGTCTGTATACCGTCGACCTCTAGCTAGAGCTTGGCGTAATCATGG
TCATAGCTGTTTCCTGTGTGAAATTGTTATCCGCTCACAATTCCACACAACATACGAGCCGGAAGCATAA
AGTGTAAAGCCTGGGGTGCCTAATGAGTGAGCTAACTCACATTAATTGCGTTGCGCTCACTGCCCGCTTT
CCAGTCGGGAAACCTGTCGTGCCAGCTGCATTAATGAATCGGCCAACGCGCGGGGAGAGGCGGTTTGCGT
ATTGGGCGCTCTTCCGCTTCCTCGCTCACTGACTCGCTGCGCTCGGTCGTTCGGCTGCGGCGAGCGGTAT
CAGCTCACTCAAAGGCGGTAATACGGTTATCCACAGAATCAGGGGATAACGCAGGAAAGAACATGTGAGC
AAAAGGCCAGCAAAAGGCCAGGAACCGTAAAAAGGCCGCGTTGCTGGCGTTTTTCCATAGGCTCCGCCCC
CCTGACGAGCATCACAAAAATCGACGCTCAAGTCAGAGGTGGCGAAACCCGACAGGACTATAAAGATACC
AGGCGTTTCCCCCTGGAAGCTCCCTCGTGCGCTCTCCTGTTCCGACCCTGCCGCTTACCGGATACCTGTC
CGCCTTTCTCCCTTCGGGAAGCGTGGCGCTTTCTCATAGCTCACGCTGTAGGTATCTCAGTTCGGTGTAG
GTCGTTCGCTCCAAGCTGGGCTGTGTGCACGAACCCCCCGTTCAGCCCGACCGCTGCGCCTTATCCGGTA
ACTATCGTCTTGAGTCCAACCCGGTAAGACACGACTTATCGCCACTGGCAGCAGCCACTGGTAACAGGAT
TAGCAGAGCGAGGTATGTAGGCGGTGCTACAGAGTTCTTGAAGTGGTGGCCTAACTACGGCTACACTAGA
AGAACAGTATTTGGTATCTGCGCTCTGCTGAAGCCAGTTACCTTCGGAAAAAGAGTTGGTAGCTCTTGAT
CCGGCAAACAAACCACCGCTGGTAGCGGTGGTTTTTTTGTTTGCAAGCAGCAGATTACGCGCAGAAAAAA
AGGATCTCAAGAAGATCCTTTGATCTTTTCTACGGGGTCTGACGCTCAGTGGAACGAAAACTCACGTTAA
GGGATTTTGGTCATGAGATTATCAAAAAGGATCTTCACCTAGATCCTTTTAAATTAAAAATGAAGTTTTA
AATCAATCTAAAGTATATATGAGTAAACTTGGTCTGACAGTTACCAATGCTTAATCAGTGAGGCACCTAT
CTCAGCGATCTGTCTATTTCGTTCATCCATAGTTGCCTGACTCCCCGTCGTGTAGATAACTACGATACGG
GAGGGCTTACCATCTGGCCCCAGTGCTGCAATGATACCGCGAGACCCACGCTCACCGGCTCCAGATTTAT
CAGCAATAAACCAGCCAGCCGGAAGGGCCGAGCGCAGAAGTGGTCCTGCAACTTTATCCGCCTCCATCCA
GTCTATTAATTGTTGCCGGGAAGCTAGAGTAAGTAGTTCGCCAGTTAATAGTTTGCGCAACGTTGTTGCC
ATTGCTACAGGCATCGTGGTGTCACGCTCGTCGTTTGGTATGGCTTCATTCAGCTCCGGTTCCCAACGAT
CAAGGCGAGTTACATGATCCCCCATGTTGTGCAAAAAAGCGGTTAGCTCCTTCGGTCCTCCGATCGTTGT
CAGAAGTAAGTTGGCCGCAGTGTTATCACTCATGGTTATGGCAGCACTGCATAATTCTCTTACTGTCATG
CCATCCGTAAGATGCTTTTCTGTGACTGGTGAGTACTCAACCAAGTCATTCTGAGAATAGTGTATGCGGC
GACCGAGTTGCTCTTGCCCGGCGTCAATACGGGATAATACCGCGCCACATAGCAGAACTTTAAAAGTGCT
CATCATTGGAAAACGTTCTTCGGGGCGAAAACTCTCAAGGATCTTACCGCTGTTGAGATCCAGTTCGATG
TAACCCACTCGTGCACCCAACTGATCTTCAGCATCTTTTACTTTCACCAGCGTTTCTGGGTGAGCAAAAA
CAGGAAGGCAAAATGCCGCAAAAAAGGGAATAAGGGCGACACGGAAATGTTGAATACTCATACTCTTCCT
TTTTCAATATTATTGAAGCATTTATCAGGGTTATTGTCTCATGAGCGGATACATATTTGAATGTATTTAG
AAAAATAAACAAATAGGGGTTCCGCGCACATTTCCCCGAAAAGTGCCACCTGACGTCGACGGATCGGGAG
ATCTCCCGATCCCCTATGGTGCACTCTCAGTACAATCTGCTCTGATGCCGCATAGTTAAGCCAGTATCTG
CTCCCTGCTTGTGTGTTGGAGGTCGCTGAGTAGTGCGCGAGCAAAATTTAAGCTACAACAAGGCAAGGCT
TGACCGACAATTGCATGAAGAATCTGCTTAGGGTTAGGCGTTTTGCGCTGCTTCGCGATGTACGGGCCAG
ATATACGCGTTGACATTGATTATTGACTAGTTATTAATAGTAATCAATTACGGGGTCATTAGTTCATAGC
CCATATATGGAGTTCCGCGTTACATAACTTACGGTAAATGGCCCGCCTGGCTGACCGCCCAACGACCCCC
GCCCATTGACGTCAATAATGACGTATGTTCCCATAGTAACGCCAATAGGGACTTTCCATTGACGTCAATG
GGTGGAGTATTTACGGTAAACTGCCCACTTGGCAGTACATCAAGTGTATCATATGCCAAGTACGCCCCCT
ATTGACGTCAATGACGGTAAATGGCCCGCCTGGCATTATGCCCAGTACATGACCTTATGGGACTTTCCTA
CTTGGCAGTACATCTACGTATTAGTCATCGCTATTACCATGGTGATGCGGTTTTGGCAGTACATCAATGG
GCGTGGATAGCGGTTTGACTCACGGGGATTTCCAAGTCTCCACCCCATTGACGTCAATGGGAGTTTGTTT
TGGCACCAAAATCAACGGGACTTTCCAAAATGTCGTAACAACTCCGCCCCATTGACGCAAATGGGCGGTA
GGCGTGTACGGTGGGAGGTCTATATAAGCAGAGCTCTCCCTATCAGTGATAGAGATCTCCCTATCAGTGA
TAGAGATCGTCGACGAGCTCGTTTAGTGAACCGTCAGATCGCCTGGAGACGCCATCCACGCTGTTTTGAC
CTCCATAGAAGACACCGGGACCGATCCAGCCTCCGGACTCTAGCGTTTAAACGCCACCATGGTGAGCAAG
GGCGAGGAGCTGTTCACCGGGGTGGTGCCCATCCTGGTCGAGCTGGACGGCGACGTAAACGGCCACAAGT
TCAGCGTGTCCGGCGAGGGCGAGGGCGATGCCACCTACGGCAAGCTGACCCTGAAGTTCATCTGCACCAC
CGGCAAGCTGCCCGTGCCCTGGCCCACCCTCGTGACCACCCTGACCTACGGCGTGCAGTGCTTCAGCCGC
TACCCCGACCACATGAAGCAGCACGACTTCTTCAAGTCCGCCATGCCCGAAGGCTACGTCCAGGAGCGCA
CCATCTTCTTCAAGGACGACGGCAACTACAAGACCCGCGCCGAGGTGAAGTTCGAGGGCGACACCCTGGT
GAACCGCATCGAGCTGAAGGGCATCGACTTCAAGGAGGACGGCAACATCCTGGGGCACAAGCTGGAGTAC
AACTACAACAGCCACAACGTCTATATCATGGCCGACAAGCAGAAGAACGGCATCAAGGTGAACTTCAAGA
TCCGCCACAACATCGAGGACGGCAGCGTGCAGCTCGCCGACCACTACCAGCAGAACACCCCCATCGGCGA
CGGCCCCGTGCTGCTGCCCGACAACCACTACCTGAGCACCCAGTCCAAGCTGAGCAAAGACCCCAACGAG
AAGCGCGATCACATGGTCCTGCTGGAGTTCGTGACCGCCGCCGGGATCACTCTCGGCATGGACGAGCTGT
ACAAG
